Addgene plasmid #152135: pGBW-m4133190
Purpose: Mammalian expression plasmid for SARS-CoV-2 endoRNAse
Depositing lab: Ginkgo Bioworks & Benjie Chen. Depositing organization: Ginkgo Bioworks.
Backbone
  Vector backbone: pTwist_CMV_Hygro_6
  Backbone size w/o insert (bp): 6525
  Vector type: Mammalian Expression
  Selectable markers: Hygromycin
Growth in bacteria
  Bacterial resistance: Ampicillin, 100 μg/mL
  Growth temperature: 37°C
  Growth strain: DH5alpha
  Copy number: High Copy
Gene/Insert
  Gene/Insert name: SARS-CoV-2 endoRNAse
  Species: Severe acute respiratory syndrome coronavirus 2
  Insert size (bp): 1037
  Mutation: wt
  Entrez Gene: ORF1ab (a.k.a. GU280_gp01)
  Promoter: CMV
  Tag / fusion protein: Cleavable TEV;TRX (C terminal on backbone)
  Cloning method: Unknown
Resource information
  A portion of this plasmid was derived from a plasmid made by: GinkgoBioworks
Depositor comments: NCBI reference sequence: YP_009725310.1
How to cite: pGBW-m4133190 was a gift from Ginkgo Bioworks & Benjie Chen (Addgene plasmid # 152135 ; http://n2t.net/addgene:152135 ; RRID:Addgene_152135)
