[The description below was written by a language model from this plasmid's Addgene catalogue record and pLannotate feature annotations shown in this document.]
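Description:
pGBW-m4133190 is a mammalian expression plasmid built on the pTwist_CMV_Hygro_6 backbone for producing the SARS-CoV-2 endoRNAse, a mature cleavage product of the ORF1ab replicase polyprotein. The wild-type coding sequence of roughly 1 kb sits at the start of the sequence record. The automated annotation matches it to the SARS-CoV-2 replicase polyprotein, but the functional text attached to that hit describes the 2'-O-methyltransferase. That text is a generic polyprotein annotation rather than a description of this insert, which the catalogue identifies as the endoRNAse.

Expression is driven by CMV immediate-early enhancer and promoter elements located just upstream across the circular junction, and the transcript ends at an SV40 polyadenylation signal. The open reading frame continues into backbone-encoded C-terminal fusion partners: E. coli thioredoxin (TrxA), commonly used to aid solubility, followed by a 6xHis affinity tag. The catalogue records the tag as TEV-cleavable. The short gap between the insert and trxA would fit a protease site, although none is annotated.

The expression unit is flanked by 5' and 3' β-globin insulator elements, together with T7 and rrnG terminators and a synthetic poly(A) signal. These presumably limit transcriptional read-through and interference from neighbouring units. A separate cassette, consisting of the human ubiquitin C promoter, the hygromycin phosphotransferase gene and a synthetic poly(A) signal, allows hygromycin selection of transfected mammalian cells. In bacteria the plasmid replicates from a high-copy ColE1/pUC-type origin and is selected with ampicillin through the β-lactamase gene.

The design suits transient or stably selected expression of tagged endoRNAse in mammalian cells, with the tags allowing affinity purification for biochemical or structural study. The record itself states only mammalian expression as the purpose.
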