Features (pLannotate 1.2.2; 21 found; start..end, strand, type, name):
      8..1045    +  CDS            rep (fragment): R1AB_SARS2 - Experimental evidence at protein level: Swiss-Prot protein existence level 1. [2'-O-methyltransferase]: Methyltransferase that mediates mRNA cap 2'-O-ribose methylation to the 5'-cap structure of viral mRNAs. N7-methyl guanosine cap is a prerequisite for binding of nsp16. Therefore plays an essential role in viral mRNAs cap methylation which is essential to evade immune system. From Severe acute respiratory syndrome coronavirus 2 (2019-nCoV) (SARS-CoV-2).
   1067..1393    +  CDS            trxA: THIO_ECO57 - Experimental evidence at protein level: Swiss-Prot protein existence level 1. Participates in various redox reactions through the reversible oxidation of its active center dithiol to a disulfide and catalyzes dithiol-disulfide exchange reactions. From Escherichia coli O157:H7.
   1415..1432    +  CDS            6xHis: 6xHis affinity tag
   1525..1646    -  polyA_signal   SV40 poly(A) signal: SV40 polyadenylation signal
   1669..1738    -  CDS            large T antigen (fragment): large T antigen from SV40 (simian virus 40)
   1761..1807    +  terminator     T7 terminator: transcription terminator for bacteriophage T7 RNA polymerase
   1837..1973    +  terminator     rrnG terminator: transcription terminator from the E. coli ribosomal RNA rrnG operon (Albrechtsen et al., 1991)
   2018..2089    +  misc_feature   3' β-globin insulator: insulator downstream of the human β-globin locus (Farrell et al., 2002)
   2315..2903    -  rep_origin     ori: high-copy-number ColE1/pMB1/pBR322/pUC origin of replication
   3075..3139    -  CDS            bla(M) (fragment): β-lactamase lacking the signal sequence; bla(M); allows cytosolic expression of β-lactamase
   3403..4612    +  promoter       UbC promoter: human ubiquitin C promoter
   4622..5643    +  CDS            HygR (fragment): hygromycin B phosphotransferase confers resistance to hygromycin
   5671..5719    +  polyA_signal   poly(A) signal: synthetic polyadenylation signal
   5985..6845    +  CDS            AmpR: β-lactamase; bla; confers resistance to ampicillin, carbenicillin, and related antibiotics
   6858..6994    +  terminator     rrnG terminator: transcription terminator from the E. coli ribosomal RNA rrnG operon (Albrechtsen et al., 1991)
   7139..7210    +  misc_feature   5' β-globin insulator: insulator upstream of the human β-globin locus (Farrell et al., 2002)
   7215..7261    -  terminator     T7 terminator: transcription terminator for bacteriophage T7 RNA polymerase
   7279..7327    -  polyA_signal   poly(A) signal: synthetic polyadenylation signal
   7408..7711    +  enhancer       CMV enhancer: human cytomegalovirus immediate early enhancer
   7784..7801    -  promoter       CMV promoter (fragment): human cytomegalovirus (CMV) immediate early promoter
   7864..7915    +  promoter       CMVd2 promoter: truncated human cytomegalovirus (CMV) immediate early promoter that yields moderately reduced expression relative to the full-length promoter
>Addgene plasmid #152135 | pGBW-m4133190 | depositor full sequence | sequence record 295147 | Full Sequence
CACCATGTCACTGGAGAACGTTGCTTTCAATGTAGTGAACAAGGGGCACTTTGACGGACAGCAAGGCGAA
GTGCCGGTCAGTATCATAAATAATACGGTGTACACCAAAGTCGATGGTGTTGACGTGGAGTTATTTGAAA
ACAAGACAACTTTGCCTGTCAATGTGGCCTTCGAGCTGTGGGCAAAACGCAACATTAAGCCAGTACCCGA
AGTGAAAATCCTCAACAATCTTGGCGTTGATATTGCCGCAAACACTGTTATCTGGGATTATAAGCGAGAT
GCGCCTGCCCATATATCCACCATTGGAGTGTGTTCTATGACAGACATCGCTAAAAAGCCCACCGAGACAA
TTTGCGCGCCACTCACGGTATTCTTTGACGGGAGGGTCGACGGTCAGGTGGATCTGTTTAGAAATGCCCG
TAACGGCGTACTTATTACTGAAGGAAGCGTGAAAGGCCTACAGCCCAGTGTTGGGCCGAAGCAAGCAAGC
CTAAATGGAGTCACACTGATCGGAGAGGCTGTGAAAACCCAGTTCAACTACTATAAGAAGGTCGACGGCG
TGGTTCAGCAGCTGCCTGAGACATACTTTACCCAATCGCGGAATCTGCAAGAATTTAAGCCCAGATCCCA
GATGGAGATTGACTTCTTGGAACTGGCCATGGATGAGTTCATCGAACGGTATAAGCTCGAGGGCTACGCC
TTCGAGCACATAGTTTATGGGGATTTTTCTCATTCACAGTTAGGCGGTCTGCACTTGCTCATCGGATTAG
CGAAACGCTTTAAAGAGAGCCCATTCGAACTTGAAGACTTTATCCCAATGGACTCAACTGTGAAGAATTA
CTTCATAACTGACGCTCAGACAGGGTCCAGCAAGTGCGTCTGTTCTGTTATTGATTTGCTACTTGATGAT
TTCGTGGAGATTATTAAATCACAGGACCTGTCCGTGGTTTCGAAGGTCGTGAAAGTAACCATCGACTATA
CGGAAATTAGTTTCATGCTTTGGTGTAAGGATGGCCATGTGGAGACATTTTATCCTAAGCTCCAGGAAAA
CCTTTACTTTCAGTCGATGAGTGACAAAATCATTCATCTAACCGATGACTCCTTTGATACAGACGTGTTG
AAGGCCGATGGTGCGATACTGGTAGATTTCTGGGCTGAATGGTGTGGCCCGTGCAAGATGATCGCACCCA
TTCTGGACGAGATCGCCGACGAGTATCAAGGAAAATTAACTGTCGCTAAGCTTAATATAGATCAGAACCC
AGGGACGGCACCTAAATACGGCATCAGGGGAATACCTACCCTCCTGCTCTTTAAGAATGGGGAAGTTGCC
GCGACAAAAGTGGGAGCCCTGTCTAAGGGCCAGCTAAAAGAGTTCTTGGACGCTAACCTGGCAGGTTCAG
GCTCGGGGCACATGCACCATCACCATCACCATAGCAGCGGGCTCGTGCCACGCGGCTAAGGATCCGCAGG
CCTCTGCTAGCTTGACTGACTGAGATACAGCGTACCTTCAGCTCACAGACATGATAAGATACATTGATGA
GTTTGGACAAACCACAACTAGAATGCAGTGAAAAAAATGCTTTATTTGTGAAATTTGTGATGCTATTGCT
TTATTTGTAACCATTATAAGCTGCAATAAACAAGTTAACAACAACAATTGCATTCATTTTATGTTTCAGG
TTCAGGGGGAGGTGTGGGAGGTTTTTTAAAGCAAGTAAAACCTCTACAAATGTGGTATTGGCCCATCTCT
ATCGGTATCGTAGCATAACCCCTTGGGGCCTCTAAACGGGTCTTGAGGGGTTTTTTGTGCCCCTCGGGCC
GGATTGCTATCTACCGGCATTGGCGCAGAAAAAAATGCCTGATGCGACGCTGCGCGTCTTATACTCCCAC
ATATGCCAGATTCAGCAACGGATACGGCTTCCCCAACTTGCCCACTTCCATACGTGTCCTCCTTACCAGA
AATTTATCCTTAAGGTCGTCAGCTATCCTGCAGGCGATCTCTCGATTTCGATCAAGACATTCCTTTAATG
GTCTTTTCTGGACACCACTAGGGGTCAGAAGTAGTTCATCAAACTTTCTTCCCTCCCTAATCTCATTGGT
TACCTTGGGCTATCGAAACTTAATTAACCAGTCAAGTCAGCTACTTGGCGAGATCGACTTGTCTGGGTTT
CGACTACGCTCAGAATTGCGTCAGTCAAGTTCGATCTGGTCCTTGCTATTGCACCCGTTCTCCGATTACG
AGTTTCATTTAAATCATGTGAGCAAAAGGCCAGCAAAAGGCCAGGAACCGTAAAAAGGCCGCGTTGCTGG
CGTTTTTCCATAGGCTCCGCCCCCCTGACGAGCATCACAAAAATCGACGCTCAAGTCAGAGGTGGCGAAA
CCCGACAGGACTATAAAGATACCAGGCGTTTCCCCCTGGAAGCTCCCTCGTGCGCTCTCCTGTTCCGACC
CTGCCGCTTACCGGATACCTGTCCGCCTTTCTCCCTTCGGGAAGCGTGGCGCTTTCTCATAGCTCACGCT
GTAGGTATCTCAGTTCGGTGTAGGTCGTTCGCTCCAAGCTGGGCTGTGTGCACGAACCCCCCGTTCAGCC
CGACCGCTGCGCCTTATCCGGTAACTATCGTCTTGAGTCCAACCCGGTAAGACACGACTTATCGCCACTG
GCAGCAGCCACTGGTAACAGGATTAGCAGAGCGAGGTATGTAGGCGGTGCTACAGAGTTCTTGAAGTGGT
GGCCTAACTACGGCTACACTAGAAGAACAGTATTTGGTATCTGCGCTCTGCTGAAGCCAGTTACCTTCGG
AAAAAGAGTTGGTAGCTCTTGATCCGGCAAACAAACCACCGCTGGTAGCGGTGGTTTTTTTGTTTGCAAG
CAGCAGATTACGCGCAGAAAAAAAGGATCTCAAGAAGATCCTTTGATCTTTTCTACGGGGTCTGACGCTC
AGTGGAACGAAAACTCACGTTAAGGGATTTTGGTCATGAGATTATCAAAAAGGATCTTCACCTAGATCCT
TTTAAATTAAAAATGAAGTTTTAAATCAATCTAAAGTATATATGAGTAAACTTGGTCTGACAGTTACCAA
TGCTTAATCAGTGAGGCACCTATCTCAGCGATCTGTCTATTTCGTTCATCCATAGTTGCATTTAAATTTC
CGAACTCTCCAAGGCCCTCGTCGGAAAATCTTCAAACCTTTCGTCCGATCCATCTTGCAGGCTACCTCTC
GAACGAACTATCGCAAGTCTCTTGGCCGGCCTTGCGCCTTGGCTATTGCTTGGCAGCGCCTATCGCCAGG
TATTACTCCAATCCCGAATATCCGAGATCGGGATCACCCGAGAGAAGTTCAACCTACATCCTCAATCCCG
ATCTATCCGAGATCCGAGGAATATCGAAATCGGGGCGCGCCTGGCCTCCGCGCCGGGTTTTGGCGCCTCC
CGCGGGCGCCCCCCTCGTCACGGCGAGCGCTGCCACGTCAGACGAAGGGCGCAGGAGCGTCCTGATCCTT
CCGCCCGGACGCTCAGGACAGCGGCCCGCTGCTCATAAGACTCGGCCTTAGAACCCCAGTATCAGCAGAA
GGACATTTTAGGACGGGACTTGGGTGACTCTAGGGCACTGGTTTTCTTTCCAGAGAGCGGAACAGGCGAG
GAAAAGTAGTCCCTTCTCGGCGATTCTGCGGAGGGATCTCCGTGGGGCGGTGAACGCCGATGATTATATA
AGGACGCGCCGGGTGTGGCACAGCTAGTTCCGTCGCAGCCGGGATTTGGGTCGCGGTTCTTGTTTGTGGA
TCGCTGTGATCGTCACTTGGTGAGTAGCGGGCTGCTGGGCTGGCCGGGGCTTTCGTGGCCGCCGGGCCGC
TCGGTGGGACGGAAGCGTGTGGAGAGACCGCCAAGGGCTGTAGTCTGGGTCCGCGAGCAAGGTTGCCCTG
AACTGGGGGTTGGGGGGAGCGCAGCAAAATGGCGGCTGTTCCCGAGTCTTGAATGGAAGACGCTTGTGAG
GCGGGCTGTGAGGTCGTTGAAACAAGGTGGGGGGCATGGTGGGCGGCAAGAACCCAAGGTCTTGAGCCCT
TCGCTAATGCGGGAAAGCTCTTATTCGGGTGAGATGGGCTGGGCACCATCTGGGGACCCTGACGTGAAGT
TTGTCACTGACTGGAGAACTCGGTTTGTCGTCTGTTGCGGGGGCGGCAGTTATGGCGGTGCCGTTGGGCA
GTGCACCCGTACCTTTGGGAGCGCGCGCCCTCGTCGTGTCGTGACGTCACCCGTTCTGTTGGCTTATAAT
GCAGGGTGGGGCCACCTGCCGGTAGGTGTGCGGTAGGCTTTTCTCCGTCGCAGGACGCAGGGTTCGGGCC
TAGGGTAGGCTCTCCTGAATCGACAGGCGCCGGACCTCTGGTGAGGGGAGGGATAAGTGAGGCGTCAGTT
TCTTTGGTCGGTTTTATGTACCTATCTTCTTAAGTAGCTGAAGCTCCGGTTTTGAACTATGCGCTCGGGG
TTGGCGAGTGTGTTTTGTGAAGTTTTTTAGGCACCTTTTGAAATGTAATCATTTGGGTCAATATGTAATT
TTCAGTGTTAGACTTGTAAATTGTCCGCTAAATTCTGGCCGTTTTTGGCTTTTTTGTTAGACAACATGGG
TAAAAAGCCTGAACTCACCGCGACGTCTGTCGAGAAGTTTCTGATCGAAAAGTTCGACAGCGTCTCCGAC
CTGATGCAGCTCTCGGAGGGCGAAGAATCTCGTGCTTTCAGCTTCGATGTAGGAGGGCGTGGATATGTCC
TGCGGGTAAATAGCTGCGCCGATGGTTTCTACAAAGATCGTTATGTTTATCGGCACTTTGCATCCGCCGC
GCTCCCGATTCCGGAAGTGCTTGACATTGGGGAGTTCAGCGAGAGCCTGACCTATTGCATCTCCCGCCGT
GCACAGGGTGTCACGTTGCAAGACCTGCCTGAAACCGAACTGCCCGCTGTTCTGCAGCCGGTCGCGGAGG
CAATGGATGCCATCGCTGCCGCCGATCTTAGCCAGACGAGCGGGTTCGGCCCATTCGGACCGCAAGGAAT
CGGTCAATACACTACATGGCGTGATTTCATATGCGCGATTGCTGATCCCCATGTGTATCACTGGCAAACT
GTGATGGACGACACCGTCAGTGCGTCCGTCGCGCAGGCTCTCGATGAGCTGATGCTTTGGGCCGAGGACT
GCCCCGAAGTCCGGCACCTCGTGCACGCGGATTTCGGCTCCAACAATGTCCTGACGGACAATGGCCGCAT
AACAGCGGTCATTGACTGGAGCGAGGCGATGTTCGGGGATTCCCAATACGAGGTCGCCAACATCTTCTTC
TGGAGGCCGTGGTTGGCTTGTATGGAGCAGCAGACGCGCTACTTCGAGCGGAGGCATCCGGAGCTTGCAG
GATCGCCCCGGCTCCGGGCGTATATGCTCCGCATTGGTCTTGACCAACTCTATCAGAGCTTGGTTGACGG
CAATTTCGATGATGCAGCTTGGGCGCAGGGTCGATGCGACGCAATCGTCCGATCCGGAGCCGGGACTGTC
GGGCGTACACAAATCGCCCGCAGAAGCGCCGCCGTCTGGACCGATGGCTGTGTAGAAGTACTCGCCGATA
GTGGAAACCGACGCCCCAGCACTCGTCCGAGGGCAAAGGAATAAGCTAGTATGTAAGCCTAGTCTTAGAT
AATAAAATCGCTATCCATCGAAGATGGATGTGTGTTGGTTTTTTGTGTGTGTAACGCTAGGCGCGCCTGG
TGTACCGAGAACGATCCTCTCAGTGCGAGTCTCGACGATCCATATCGTTGCTTGGCAGTCAGCCAGTCGG
AATCCAGCTTGGGACCCAGGAAGTCCAATCGTCAGATATTGTACTCAAGCCTGGTCACGGCAGCGTACCG
ATCTGTTTAAACCTAGATATTGATAGTCTGATCGGTCAACGTATAATCGAGTCCTAGCTTTTGCAAACAT
CTATCAAGAGACAGGATCAGCAGGAGGCTTTCGCATGAGTATTCAACATTTCCGTGTCGCCCTTATTCCC
TTTTTTGCGGCATTTTGCCTTCCTGTTTTTGCTCACCCAGAAACGCTGGTGAAAGTAAAAGATGCTGAAG
ATCAGTTGGGTGCGCGAGTGGGTTACATCGAACTGGATCTCAACAGCGGTAAGATCCTTGAGAGTTTTCG
CCCCGAAGAACGCTTTCCAATGATGAGCACTTTTAAAGTTCTGCTATGTGGCGCGGTATTATCCCGTATT
GACGCCGGGCAAGAGCAACTCGGTCGCCGCATACACTATTCTCAGAATGACTTGGTTGAGTATTCACCAG
TCACAGAAAAGCATCTTACGGATGGCATGACAGTAAGAGAATTATGCAGTGCTGCCATAACCATGAGTGA
TAACACTGCGGCCAACTTACTTCTGACAACGATTGGAGGACCGAAGGAGCTAACCGCTTTTTTGCACAAC
ATGGGGGATCATGTAACTCGCCTTGATCGTTGGGAACCGGAGCTGAATGAAGCCATACCAAACGACGAGC
GTGACACCACGATGCCTGTAGCAATGGCAACAACCTTGCGTAAACTATTAACTGGCGAACTACTTACTCT
AGCTTCCCGGCAACAGTTGATAGACTGGATGGAGGCGGATAAAGTTGCAGGACCACTTCTGCGCTCGGCC
CTTCCGGCTGGCTGGTTTATTGCTGATAAATCTGGAGCCGGTGAGCGTGGGTCTCGCGGTATCATTGCAG
CACTGGGGCCAGATGGTAAGCCCTCCCGTATCGTAGTTATCTACACGACGGGGAGTCAGGCAACTATGGA
TGAACGAAATAGACAGATCGCTGAGATAGGTGCCTCACTGATTAAGCATTGGTAACCGATTCTAGGTGCA
TTGGCGCAGAAAAAAATGCCTGATGCGACGCTGCGCGTCTTATACTCCCACATATGCCAGATTCAGCAAC
GGATACGGCTTCCCCAACTTGCCCACTTCCATACGTGTCCTCCTTACCAGAAATTTATCCTTAAGATCGT
TTAAACTCGACTCTGGCTCTATCGAATCTCCGTCGTTTCGAGCTTACGCGAACAGCCGTGGCGCTCATTT
GCTCGTCGGGCATCGAATCTCGTCAGCTATCGTCAGCTTACCTTTTTGGCAGCGATCGCGGCTCCCGACA
TCTTGGACCATTAGCTCCACAGGTATCTTCTTCCCTCTAGTGGTCATAACAGCAGCTTCAGCTACCTCTC
AATTCAAAAAACCCCTCAAGACCCGTTTAGAGGCCCCAAGGGGTTATGCTATCAATCGTTGCGTTACACA
CACAAAAAACCAACACACATCCATCTTCGATGGATAGCGATTTTATTATCTAACTGCTGATCGAGTGTAG
CCAGATCTAGTAATCAATTACGGGGTCATTAGTTCATAGCCCATATATGGAGTTCCGCGTTACATAACTT
ACGGTAAATGGCCCGCCTGGCTGACCGCCCAACGACCCCCGCCCATTGACGTCAATAATGACGTATGTTC
CCATAGTAACGCCAATAGGGACTTTCCATTGACGTCAATGGGTGGAGTATTTACGGTAAACTGCCCACTT
GGCAGTACATCAAGTGTATCATATGCCAAGTACGCCCCCTATTGACGTCAATGACGGTAAATGGCCCGCC
TGGCATTATGCCCAGTACATGACCTTATGGGACTTTCCTACTTGGCAGTACATCTACGTATTAGTCATCG
CTATTACCATGCTGATGCGGTTTTGGCAGTACATCAATGGGCGTGGATAGCGGTTTGACTCACGGGGATT
TCCAAGTCTCCACCCCATTGACGTCAATGGGAGTTTGTTTTGGCACCAAAATCAACGGGACTTTCCAAAA
TGTCGTAACAACTCCGCCCCATTGACGCAAATGGGCGGTAGGCGTGTACGGTGGGAGGTCTATATAAGCA
GAGCTGGTTTAGTGAACCGTCAGATCAGATCTTTGTCGATCCTACCATCCACTCGACACACCCGCCAGCG
GCCGC
